Addgene plasmid #114885: AT3G28450 X043_pECIA14
Purpose: Prey vector AT3G28450 X043_pECIA14 should be used with bait vector AT3G28450 X043_pECIA2.
Depositing lab: Youssef Belkhadir. Depositing organization: Gregor Mendel Institute of Molecular Plant Biology. Publication: An extracellular network of Arabidopsis leucine-rich repeat receptor kinases. Smakowska-Luzan E, Mott GA, Parys K, Stegmann M, Howton TC, Layeghifard M, Neuhold J, Lehner A, Kong J, Grunwald K, Weinberger N, Satbhai SB, Mayer D, Busch W, Madalinski M, Stolt-Bergner P, Provart NJ, Mukhtar MS, Zipfel C, Desveaux D, Guttman DS, Belkhadir Y. Nature. 2018 Jan 18;553(7688):342-346. doi: 10.1038/nature25184. Epub 2018 Jan 10. PubMed 29320478.
Backbone
  Vector backbone: pECIA14
  Backbone manufacturer: Chris Garcia (Addgene plasmid # 47051)
  Vector type: Insect Expression
Growth in bacteria
  Bacterial resistance: Ampicillin, 100 μg/mL
  Growth temperature: 37°C
  Growth strain: DH5alpha
  Copy number: High Copy
Gene/Insert
  Gene/Insert name: AT3G28450
  Species: A. thaliana (mustard weed)
  Entrez Gene: AT3G28450 (a.k.a. AT3G28450, BAK1-interacting receptor-like kinase 2, BIR2)
  Promoter: Metallothionein (Copper-Inducible)
  Cloning method: Ligation Independent Cloning
Terms and licenses: Academic/Nonprofit Terms; Industry Terms: Not Available to Industry
Depositor comments: Plasmid for secreted expression in Drosophila cell culture by induction via CuSO4. Insert is an extracellular domain of indicated LRR-RK, C-terminally tagged with Pentameric rat COMP helix, Alkaline Phosphatase (human, placental), Flag, and hexahistidine tags. Insert Protein Sequence: SVMAADEDDIRCLRGLKASLTDPQNALKSWNFDNTTLGFLCNFVGVSCWNNQENRVINLELRDMGLSGKIPDSLQYCASLQKLDLSSNRLSGNIPTELCNWLPFLVSLDLSNNELNGEIPPDLAKCSFVNSLVLSDNRLSGQIPVQFSALGRLGRFSVANNDLSGRIPVFFSSPSYSSDDFSGNKGLCGRPLSSSCGGLS
How to cite: AT3G28450 X043_pECIA14 was a gift from Youssef Belkhadir (Addgene plasmid # 114885 ; http://n2t.net/addgene:114885 ; RRID:Addgene_114885)
