[The description below was written by a language model from this plasmid's Addgene catalogue record and pLannotate feature annotations shown in this document.]
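Description:
AT3G28450 X043_pECIA14 is an insect-cell expression plasmid built on the pECIA14 backbone, designed for secreted protein production in Drosophila cell culture. It is maintained in E. coli as a high-copy plasmid through a ColE1/pUC-type origin and selected with ampicillin via the β-lactamase gene. The remaining bacterial annotations (lac promoter/operator, and fragments of lacZα, lacI, rop and bom) are remnants of the cloning-vector backbone with no role in expression.

The expression cassette is driven by the Drosophila metallothionein promoter, which is induced with copper sulfate, and ends in an SV40 polyadenylation signal. A Drosophila BiP signal sequence directs the product into the secretory pathway. It is followed by the extracellular domain of the Arabidopsis thaliana leucine-rich repeat receptor kinase BIR2 (AT3G28450, BAK1-interacting receptor-like kinase 2), inserted by ligation-independent cloning. BIR2 is annotated as a pseudokinase that negatively regulates pattern-triggered immunity by limiting BAK1–receptor complex formation.

The ectodomain is fused at its C-terminus to the pentamerising coiled-coil helix of COMP, which the depositor describes as rat although the automated annotation matched the human protein. Human placental alkaline phosphatase, a FLAG epitope and a hexahistidine tag follow; the His tag is stated by the depositor but not picked up in the feature table. Pentamerisation raises avidity so that weak ectodomain interactions can be detected, and alkaline phosphatase supplies an enzymatic readout.

The plasmid serves as the "prey" in an extracellular interaction assay and is meant to be paired with the corresponding pECIA2 bait vector. It belongs to a collection used to map the interaction network among Arabidopsis LRR receptor kinase ectodomains.
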