Features (pLannotate 1.2.2; 19 found; start..end, strand, type, name):
     23..449     +  promoter       MT promoter: Drosophila metallothionein promoter
    467..520     +  sig_peptide    BiP signal sequence: Drosophila BiP signal sequence
    521..1120    +  CDS            BIR2 (fragment): BIR2_ARATH - Experimental evidence at protein level: Swiss-Prot protein existence level 1. Pseudokinases lacking protein kinase activity and unable to bind ATP-analogs (PubMed:24556575). Negative regulator of pathogen- associated molecular patterns- (PAMP-) triggered immunity by limiting BAK1-receptor complex formation in the absence of ligands (PubMed:24388849). From Arabidopsis thaliana (Mouse-ear cress).
   1115..1321    +  CDS            COMP (fragment): COMP_HUMAN - Experimental evidence at protein level: Swiss-Prot protein existence level 1. May play a role in the structural integrity of cartilage via its interaction with other extracellular matrix proteins such as the collagens and fibronectin. Can mediate the interaction of chondrocytes with the cartilage extracellular matrix through interaction with cell surface integrin receptors. Could play a role in the pathogenesis of osteoarthritis. Potent suppressor of apoptosis in both primary chondrocytes and transformed cells. Suppresses apoptosis by blocking the activation of caspase-3 and by in
   1324..2776    +  CDS            SEAP (fragment): secreted alkaline phosphatase from human placenta The natural enzyme has a C-terminal transmembrane sequence that is replaced by a GPI anchor.
   2813..2842    +  CDS            2xFLAG (fragment): two tandem FLAG® epitope tags
   2948..3082    -  polyA_signal   SV40 poly(A) signal: SV40 polyadenylation signal
   3105..3189    -  CDS            large T antigen (fragment): large T antigen from SV40 (simian virus 40)
   3189..3213    +  misc_feature   MCS (fragment): pUC18/19 multiple cloning site
   3250..3266    -  protein_bind   lac operator: The lac repressor binds to the lac operator to inhibit transcription in E. coli. This inhibition can be relieved by adding lactose or isopropyl-β-D-thiogalactopyranoside (IPTG). lac repressor encoded by lacI
   3274..3304    -  promoter       lac promoter: promoter for the E. coli lac operon
   3319..3340    -  protein_bind   CAP binding site: CAP binding activates transcription in the presence of cAMP. E. coli catabolite activator protein
   3353..3445    -  CDS            lacI (fragment): lac repressor; lacI; The lac repressor binds to the lac operator to inhibit transcription in E. coli. This inhibition can be relieved by adding lactose or isopropyl-β-D-thiogalactopyranoside (IPTG).
   3628..4216    -  rep_origin     ori: high-copy-number ColE1/pMB1/pBR322/pUC origin of replication
   4387..5247    -  CDS            AmpR: β-lactamase; bla; confers resistance to ampicillin, carbenicillin, and related antibiotics
   5248..5352    -  promoter       AmpR promoter: bla
   5447..5482    +  CDS            rop (fragment): Rop protein, which maintains plasmids at low copy number; rop
   5584..5683    +  misc_feature   bom (fragment): basis of mobility region from pBR322
   5689..21      -  CDS            lacZα (fragment) (across the origin): LacZα fragment of β-galactosidase; lacZ fragment
>Addgene plasmid #114885 | AT3G28450 X043_pECIA14 | addgene full sequence | sequence record 275963 | Addgene NGS Result
GTAAAACGACGGCCAGTGAATTAATTCGTTGCAGGACAGGATGTGGTGCCCGATGTGACTAGCTCTTTGC
TGCAGGCCGTCCTATCCTCTGGTTCCGATAAGAGACCCAGAACTCCGGCCCCCCACCGCCCACCGCCACC
CCCATACATATGTGGTACGCAAGTAAGAGTGCCTGCGCATGCCCCATGTGCCCCACCAAGAGCTTTGCAT
CCCATACAAGTCCCCAAAGTGGAGAACCGAACCAATTCTTCGCGGGCAGAACAAAAGCTTCTGCACACGT
CTCCACTCGAATTTGGAGCCGGCCGGCGTGTGCAAAAGAGGTGAATCGAACGAAAGACCCGTGTGTAAAG
CCGCGTTTCCAAAATGTATAAAACCGAGAGCATCTGGCCAATGTGCATCAGTTGTGGTCAGCAGCAAAAT
CAAGTGAATCATCTCAGTGCAACTAAAGGGGGGATCCGATCTCAATATGAAGTTATGCATATTACTGGCC
GTCGTGGCCTTTGTTGGCCTCTCGCTCGGGTCTGTTATGGCTGCAGATGAAGACGACATAAGATGCTTAA
GAGGACTCAAAGCATCTCTCACAGATCCTCAAAACGCGTTGAAATCATGGAACTTCGACAACACAACTCT
TGGGTTTCTCTGTAACTTCGTTGGTGTGTCTTGTTGGAACAATCAGGAGAATAGGGTTATCAATCTTGAG
CTTCGTGATATGGGTTTATCTGGTAAAATCCCAGATTCTCTTCAATACTGTGCGAGTTTACAAAAACTTG
ATCTTTCTAGTAATCGATTGTCTGGTAATATCCCTACAGAGTTGTGTAATTGGTTACCTTTTTTGGTATC
TCTTGATTTGTCAAACAATGAATTGAATGGTGAGATTCCTCCTGATTTAGCTAAGTGTAGCTTTGTGAAT
TCTTTGGTTTTGTCTGATAACCGGCTTTCGGGTCAAATCCCGGTTCAGTTCTCGGCTTTAGGGAGGTTAG
GGAGGTTCTCTGTTGCTAATAATGATCTCTCAGGTCGCATTCCTGTGTTCTTTAGCTCACCGAGTTATTC
CTCTGATGATTTTAGTGGGAATAAAGGTCTTTGTGGTCGTCCTTTATCTTCGAGTTGTGGTGGTTTAAGT
CTGGAGGTGCTGTTCCAGGGACCAAGCGGCAATCCCGGCGGCGATCTGGCCCCCCAGATGCTGCGCGAGC
TGCAGGAGACCAATGCCGCCCTGCAGGACGTGCGCGAGCTGCTGCGCCACCGCGTGAAGGAGATCACCTT
CCTGAAGAACACCGTGATGGAGTGCGACGCCTGCGGCATGCAGCCCTCTAGAGGCTCCGGCTCCATCATC
CCAGTTGAGGAGGAGAACCCGGACTTCTGGAACCGCGAGGCAGCCGAGGCCCTGGGTGCCGCCAAGAAGC
TGCAGCCTGCACAGACAGCCGCCAAGAACCTCATCATCTTCCTGGGCGATGGGATGGGGGTGTCTACGGT
GACAGCTGCCAGGATCCTAAAAGGGCAGAAGAAGGACAAACTGGGGCCTGAGATACCCCTGGCCATGGAC
CGCTTCCCATATGTGGCTCTGTCCAAGACATACAATGTAGACAAACATGTGCCAGACAGTGGAGCCACAG
CCACGGCCTACCTGTGCGGGGTCAAGGGCAACTTCCAGACCATTGGCTTGAGTGCAGCCGCCCGCTTTAA
CCAGTGCAACACGACACGCGGCAACGAGGTCATCTCCGTGATGAATCGGGCCAAGAAAGCAGGGAAGTCA
GTGGGAGTGGTAACCACCACACGAGTGCAGCACGCCTCGCCAGCCGGCACCTACGCCCACACGGTGAACC
GCAACTGGTACTCGGACGCCGACGTGCCTGCCTCGGCCCGCCAGGAGGGGTGCCAGGACATCGCTACGCA
GCTCATCTCCAACATGGACATTGACGTGATCCTAGGTGGAGGCCGAAAGTACATGTTTCGCATGGGAACC
CCAGACCCTGAGTACCCAGATGACTACAGCCAAGGTGGGACCAGGCTGGACGGGAAGAATCTGGTGCAGG
AATGGCTGGCGAAGCGCCAGGGTGCCCGGTATGTGTGGAACCGCACTGAGCTCATGCAGGCTTCCCTGGA
CCCGTCTGTGACCCATCTCATGGGTCTCTTTGAGCCTGGAGACATGAAATACGAGATCCACCGAGACTCC
ACACTGGACCCCTCCCTGATGGAGATGACAGAGGCTGCCCTGCGCCTGCTGAGCAGGAACCCCCGCGGCT
TCTTCCTCTTCGTGGAGGGTGGTCGCATCGACCATGGTCATCATGAAAGCAGGGCTTACCGGGCACTGAC
TGAGACGATCATGTTCGACGACGCCATTGAGAGGGCGGGCCAGCTCACCAGCGAGGAGGACACGCTGAGC
CTCGTCACTGCCGACCACTCCCACGTCTTCTCCTTCGGAGGCTACCCCCTGCGAGGGAGCTCCATCTTCG
GGCTGGCCCCTGGCAAGGCCCGGGACAGGAAGGCCTACACGGTCCTCCTATACGGAAACGGTCCAGGCTA
TGTGCTCAAGGACGGCGCCCGGCCGGATGTTACCGAGAGCGAGAGCGGGAGCCCCGAGTATCGGCAGCAG
TCAGCAGTGCCCCTGGACGAAGAGACCCACGCAGGCGAGGACGTGGCGGTGTTCGCGCGCGGCCCGCAGG
CGCACCTGGTTCACGGCGTGCAGGAGCAGACCTTCATAGCGCACGTCATGGCCTTCGCCGCCTGCCTGGA
GCCCTACACCGCCTGCGACCTGGCGCCCCCCGCCGGCACCACCGACGCCGCGCACCCGGGTTCTAGAGGA
AGCACCTCCGGCGATAACGATTACAAGGATGATGATGATAAGGCCAGCGGCACCGGTCATCATCACCATC
ACCATTGAGTTTAAACCCGCTGATCAGCCTCGACTGTGCCTTCTAAGGCCTGAGCTCGCTGATCAGCCTC
GATCGAGGATCCAGACATGATAAGATACATTGATGAGTTTGGACAAACCACAACTAGAATGCAGTGAAAA
AAATGCTTTATTTGTGAAATTTGTGATGCTATTGCTTTATTTGTAACCATTATAAGCTGCAATAAACAAG
TTAACAACAACAATTGCATTCATTTTATGTTTCAGGTTCAGGGGGAGGTGTGGGAGGTTTTTTAAAGCAA
GTAAAACCTCTACAAATGTGGTATGGCTGATTATGATCAGTCGACCTGCAGGCATGCAAGCTTGGCGTAA
TCATGGTCATAGCTGTTTCCTGTGTGAAATTGTTATCCGCTCACAATTCCACACAACATACGAGCCGGAA
GCATAAAGTGTAAAGCCTGGGGTGCCTAATGAGTGAGCTAACTCACATTAATTGCGTTGCGCTCACTGCC
CGCTTTCCAGTCGGGAAACCTGTCGTGCCAGCTGCATTAATGAATCGGCCAACGCGCGGGGAGAGGCGGT
TTGCGTATTGGGCGCTCTTCCGCTTCCTCGCTCACTGACTCGCTGCGCTCGGTCGTTCGGCTGCGGCGAG
CGGTATCAGCTCACTCAAAGGCGGTAATACGGTTATCCACAGAATCAGGGGATAACGCAGGAAAGAACAT
GTGAGCAAAAGGCCAGCAAAAGGCCAGGAACCGTAAAAAGGCCGCGTTGCTGGCGTTTTTCCATAGGCTC
CGCCCCCCTGACGAGCATCACAAAAATCGACGCTCAAGTCAGAGGTGGCGAAACCCGACAGGACTATAAA
GATACCAGGCGTTTCCCCCTGGAAGCTCCCTCGTGCGCTCTCCTGTTCCGACCCTGCCGCTTACCGGATA
CCTGTCCGCCTTTCTCCCTTCGGGAAGCGTGGCGCTTTCTCATAGCTCACGCTGTAGGTATCTCAGTTCG
GTGTAGGTCGTTCGCTCCAAGCTGGGCTGTGTGCACGAACCCCCCGTTCAGCCCGACCGCTGCGCCTTAT
CCGGTAACTATCGTCTTGAGTCCAACCCGGTAAGACACGACTTATCGCCACTGGCAGCAGCCACTGGTAA
CAGGATTAGCAGAGCGAGGTATGTAGGCGGTGCTACAGAGTTCTTGAAGTGGTGGCCTAACTACGGCTAC
ACTAGAAGAACAGTATTTGGTATCTGCGCTCTGCTGAAGCCAGTTACCTTCGGAAAAAGAGTTGGTAGCT
CTTGATCCGGCAAACAAACCACCGCTGGTAGCGGTGGTTTTTTTGTTTGCAAGCAGCAGATTACGCGCAG
AAAAAAAGGATCTCAAGAAGATCCTTTGATCTTTTCTACGGGGTCTGACGCTCAGTGGAACGAAAACTCA
CGTTAAGGGATTTTGGTCATGAGATTATCAAAAAGGATCTTCACCTAGATCCTTTTAAATTAAAAATGAA
GTTTTAAATCAATCTAAAGTATATATGAGTAAACTTGGTCTGACAGTTACCAATGCTTAATCAGTGAGGC
ACCTATCTCAGCGATCTGTCTATTTCGTTCATCCATAGTTGCCTGACTCCCCGTCGTGTAGATAACTACG
ATACGGGAGGGCTTACCATCTGGCCCCAGTGCTGCAATGATACCGCGAGACCCACGCTCACCGGCTCCAG
ATTTATCAGCAATAAACCAGCCAGCCGGAAGGGCCGAGCGCAGAAGTGGTCCTGCAACTTTATCCGCCTC
CATCCAGTCTATTAATTGTTGCCGGGAAGCTAGAGTAAGTAGTTCGCCAGTTAATAGTTTGCGCAACGTT
GTTGCCATTGCTACAGGCATCGTGGTGTCACGCTCGTCGTTTGGTATGGCTTCATTCAGCTCCGGTTCCC
AACGATCAAGGCGAGTTACATGATCCCCCATGTTGTGCAAAAAAGCGGTTAGCTCCTTCGGTCCTCCGAT
CGTTGTCAGAAGTAAGTTGGCCGCAGTGTTATCACTCATGGTTATGGCAGCACTGCATAATTCTCTTACT
GTCATGCCATCCGTAAGATGCTTTTCTGTGACTGGTGAGTACTCAACCAAGTCATTCTGAGAATAGTGTA
TGCGGCGACCGAGTTGCTCTTGCCCGGCGTCAATACGGGATAATACCGCGCCACATAGCAGAACTTTAAA
AGTGCTCATCATTGGAAAACGTTCTTCGGGGCGAAAACTCTCAAGGATCTTACCGCTGTTGAGATCCAGT
TCGATGTAACCCACTCGTGCACCCAACTGATCTTCAGCATCTTTTACTTTCACCAGCGTTTCTGGGTGAG
CAAAAACAGGAAGGCAAAATGCCGCAAAAAAGGGAATAAGGGCGACACGGAAATGTTGAATACTCATACT
CTTCCTTTTTCAATATTATTGAAGCATTTATCAGGGTTATTGTCTCATGAGCGGATACATATTTGAATGT
ATTTAGAAAAATAAACAAATAGGGGTTCCGCGCACATTTCCCCGAAAAGTGCCACCTGACGTCTAAGAAA
CCATTATTATCATGACATTAACCTATAAAAATAGGCGTATCACGAGGCCCTTTCGTCTCGCGCGTTTCGG
TGATGACGGTGAAAACCTCTGACACATGCAGCTCCCGGAGACGGTCACAGCTTGTCTGTAAGCGGATGCC
GGGAGCAGACAAGCCCGTCAGGGCGCGTCAGCGGGTGTTGGCGGGTGTCGGGGCTGGCTTAACTATGCGG
CATCAGAGCAGATTGTACTGAGAGTGCACCATATGCGGTGTGAAATACCGCACAGATGCGTAAGGAGAAA
ATACCGCATCAGGCGCCATTCGCCATTCAGGCTGCGCAACTGTTGGGAAGGGCGATCGGTGCGGGCCTCT
TCGCTATTACGCCAGCTGGCGAAAGGGGGATGTGCTGCAAGGCGATTAAGTTGGGTAACGCCAGGGTTTT
CCCAGTCACGACGTT
